>Addgene plasmid #120951 | P59m | addgene full sequence | sequence record 236155 | Addgene NGS Result
ATTAACCTATAAAAATAGGCGTATCACGAGGCAGAATTTCAGATAAAAAAAATCCTTAGCTTTCGCTAAG
GATGATTTCTGGAATTCGCGGCCGCTTCTAGAGACTAGTGGGTCTCAGGAGAACGATCGTTGGCTGACCT
GTAGGATCTTACAAGTTTACGCAAGAAAATGGTTTGTTACTTTCGAATAAATACTAGAGACCTACTAGTA
GCGGCCGCTGCAGGCTTCCTCGCTCACTGACTCGCTGCGCTCGGTCGTTCGGCTGCGGCGAGCGGTATCA
GCTCACTCAAAGGCGGTAATACGGTTATCCACAGAATCAGGGGATAACGCAGGAAAGAACATGTGAGCAA
AAGGCCAGCAAAAGGCCAGGAACCGTAAAAAGGCCGCGTTGCTGGCGTTTTTCCACAGGCTCCGCCCCCC
TGACGAGCATCACAAAAATCGACGCTCAAGTCAGAGGTGGCGAAACCCGACAGGACTATAAAGATACCAG
GCGTTTCCCCCTGGAAGCTCCCTCGTGCGCTCTCCTGTTCCGACCCTGCCGCTTACCGGATACCTGTCCG
CCTTTCTCCCTTCGGGAAGCGTGGCGCTTTCTCATAGCTCACGCTGTAGGTATCTCAGTTCGGTGTAGGT
CGTTCGCTCCAAGCTGGGCTGTGTGCACGAACCCCCCGTTCAGCCCGACCGCTGCGCCTTATCCGGTAAC
TATCGTCTTGAGTCCAACCCGGTAAGACACGACTTATCGCCACTGGCAGCAGCCACTGGTAACAGGATTA
GCAGAGCGAGGTATGTAGGCGGTGCTACAGAGTTCTTGAAGTGGTGGCCTAACTACGGCTACACTAGAAG
AACAGTATTTGGTATCTGCGCTCTGCTGAAGCCAGTTACCTTCGGAAAAAGAGTTGGTAGCTCTTGATCC
GGCAAACAAACCACCGCTGGTAGCGGTGGTTTTTTTGTTTGCAAGCAGCAGATTACGCGCAGAAAAAAAG
GATCTCAAGAAGATCCTTTGATCTTTTCTACGGGGTCTGACGCTCAGTGGAACGAAAACTCACGTTAAGG
GATTTTGGTCATGAGATTATCAAAAAGGATCTTCACCTAGATCCTTTTAAATTAAAAATGAAGTTTTAAA
TCAATCTAAAGTATATATGAGTAAACTTGGTCTGACAGTTACCAATGCTTAATCAGTGAGGCACCTATCT
CAGCGATCTGTCTATTTCGTTCATCCATAGTTGCCTGACTCCCCGTCGTGTAGATAACTACGATACGGGA
GGGCTTACCATCTGGCCCCAGTGCTGCAATGATACCGCGCGACCCACGCTCACCGGCTCCAGATTTATCA
GCAATAAACCAGCCAGCCGGAAGGGCCGAGCGCAGAAGTGGTCCTGCAACTTTATCCGCCTCCATCCAGT
CTATTAATTGTTGCCGGGAAGCTAGAGTAAGTAGTTCGCCAGTTAATAGTTTGCGCAACGTTGTTGCCAT
TGCTACAGGCATCGTGGTGTCACGCTCGTCGTTTGGTATGGCTTCATTCAGCTCCGGTTCCCAACGATCA
AGGCGAGTTACATGATCCCCCATGTTGTGCAAAAAAGCGGTTAGCTCCTTCGGTCCTCCGATCGTTGTCA
GAAGTAAGTTGGCCGCAGTGTTATCACTCATGGTTATGGCAGCACTGCATAATTCTCTTACTGTCATGCC
ATCCGTAAGATGCTTTTCTGTGACTGGTGAGTACTCAACCAAGTCATTCTGAGAATAGTGTATGCGGCGA
CCGAGTTGCTCTTGCCCGGCGTCAATACGGGATAATACCGCGCCACATAGCAGAACTTTAAAAGTGCTCA
TCATTGGAAAACGTTCTTCGGGGCGAAAACTCTCAAGGATCTTACCGCTGTTGAGATCCAGTTCGATGTA
ACCCACTCGTGCACCCAACTGATCTTCAGCATCTTTTACTTTCACCAGCGTTTCTGGGTGAGCAAAAACA
GGAAGGCAAAATGCCGCAAAAAAGGGAATAAGGGCGACACGGAAATGTTGAATACTCATACTCTTCCTTT
TTCAATATTATTGAAGCATTTATCAGGGTTATTGTCTCATGAGCGGATACATATTTGAATGTATTTAGAA
AAATAAACAAATAGGGGTTCCGCGCACATTTCCCCGAAAAGTGCCACCTGACGTCTAAGAAACCATTATT
ATCATGAC
Features (pLannotate 1.2.2; 6 found; start..end, strand, type, name):
     36..79      -  terminator     bacterial terminator: putative bacterial transcription terminator
     82..103     +  misc_feature   BioBrick prefix: BioBrick prefix for parts that do not start with "ATG"
    203..223     +  misc_feature   BioBrick suffix: universal suffix for all parts
    400..988     -  rep_origin     ori: high-copy-number ColE1/pMB1/pBR322/pUC origin of replication
   1159..2019    -  CDS            AmpR: β-lactamase; bla; confers resistance to ampicillin, carbenicillin, and related antibiotics
   2020..2124    -  promoter       AmpR promoter: bla
