[The description below was written by a language model from this plasmid's Addgene catalogue record and pLannotate feature annotations shown in this document.]
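Description:
P59m is a small synthetic-biology part plasmid of about 2.2 kb, built on the DVA backbone and designed as a level-0 donor for MoClo Golden Gate assembly. It is maintained in E. coli at high copy through a ColE1/pUC-type origin of replication and is selected with ampicillin via a β-lactamase gene driven by its native bla promoter. These two elements make up most of the plasmid. The rest is a short cloning region framed by a BioBrick prefix (the version for parts that do not begin with a start codon) and the universal BioBrick suffix. A putative bacterial transcription terminator sits just upstream of the prefix, presumably insulating the part from read-through from the backbone.

The payload is a 78 bp synthetic promoter, pLux76B, recorded as inserted by Gibson cloning. It is an engineered variant of the pLux quorum-sensing promoter, selected for improved dynamic range and reduced cross-sensitivity to non-cognate signals. pLux promoters are normally activated by the LuxR regulator bound to its acyl-homoserine lactone inducer, but no regulator gene is annotated on this plasmid, so it would have to be supplied from elsewhere. The automated annotation does not label the promoter itself, though the gap of roughly 100 bp between the BioBrick prefix and suffix fits the stated insert plus its flanking assembly sequences.

The part is designated "AB", meaning it carries the overhangs for the promoter position in this MoClo scheme. It can therefore be released by type IIS digestion and ligated in order with downstream parts, such as a ribosome binding site, coding sequence and terminator, to build inducible transcription units for genetic circuits.
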