Addgene plasmid #120951: P59m
Purpose: MoClo golden gate assembly AB part for pLux76B (Adam Meyer's improved pLux promoter from https://doi.org/10.1101/285866, selected for dynamic range and less cross-sensitivity).
Depositing lab: Richard Murray. Depositing organization: California Institute of Technology.
Backbone
  Vector backbone: DVA
  Backbone size w/o insert (bp): 2100
  Vector type: Synthetic Biology
Growth in bacteria
  Bacterial resistance: Ampicillin, 100 μg/mL
  Growth temperature: 37°C
  Growth strain: JM109
  Copy number: High Copy
Gene/Insert
  Gene/Insert name: pLux Adam Meyer
  Species: Synthetic
  Insert size (bp): 78
  Cloning method: Gibson Cloning
  Sequencing primers: 5′ AAATAGGCGTATCACGAGGCA; 3′ TTACCGCCTTTGAGTGAGCTG
Terms and licenses: Academic/Nonprofit Terms; Industry Terms: Not Available to Industry
Depositor comments: Please see Supplemental Documents for annotated Genbank file.
How to cite: P59m was a gift from Richard Murray (Addgene plasmid # 120951 ; http://n2t.net/addgene:120951 ; RRID:Addgene_120951)
