>Addgene plasmid #120951 | P59m | depositor partial sequence | sequence record 229956 | insert sequence
GGAGAACGATCGTTGGCTGACCTGTAGGATCTTACAAGTTTACGCAAGAAAATGGTTTGTTACTTTCGAA
TAAATACT
